Addgene plasmid #144131: TFORF2565
Purpose: Lentiviral vector for overexpressing transcription factor ORFs with unique 24-bp barcodes. Barcodes facilitate identification of transcription factors in pooled screens.
Depositing lab: Feng Zhang. Depositing organization: Broad Institute. Publication: A transcription factor atlas of directed differentiation. Joung J, Ma S, Tay T, Geiger-Schuller KR, Kirchgatterer PC, Verdine VK, Guo B, Arias-Garcia MA, Allen WE, Singh A, Kuksenko O, Abudayyeh OO, Gootenberg JS, Fu Z, Macrae RK, Buenrostro JD, Regev A, Zhang F. Cell. 2023 Jan 5;186(1):209-229.e26. doi: 10.1016/j.cell.2022.11.026. PubMed 36608654.
Backbone
  Vector backbone: pLX_TRC317
  Backbone manufacturer: Broad Institute Genetic Perturbation Platform
  Backbone size w/o insert (bp): 8264
  Vector type: Mammalian Expression, Lentiviral
  Selectable markers: Puromycin
Growth in bacteria
  Bacterial resistance: Ampicillin, 100 μg/mL
  Growth temperature: 37°C
  Growth strain: NEB Stable
  Copy number: High Copy
Gene/Insert
  Gene/Insert name: ZNF655
  Species: H. sapiens (human)
  Insert size (bp): 1682
  Entrez Gene: ZNF655 (a.k.a. VIK, VIK-1)
  Promoter: EF1a
  Cloning method: Unknown
  Sequencing primers: 5′ GGGTGGAGACTGAAGTTAGGCCAG; 3′ CACATAGCGTAAAAGGAGCAACATAG
Terms and licenses: Academic/Nonprofit Terms; Industry Terms: Not Available to Industry
Depositor comments: XM_017012603,NM_001083956,XM_017012604,NM_001085368,ENST00000493277,ENST00000424881 . The transcription factor ORF portion of this plasmid was synthesized by Genewiz. Please test multiple small colonies in case of plasmid recombination. To make this collection available in a timely manner, a portion of this collection was not fully sequenced by Addgene. If an Addgene verified full plasmid sequence is not available, please contact us prior to placing an order to request the full sequence.
How to cite: TFORF2565 was a gift from Feng Zhang (Addgene plasmid # 144131 ; http://n2t.net/addgene:144131 ; RRID:Addgene_144131)
