[The description below was written by a language model from this plasmid's Addgene catalogue record and pLannotate feature annotations shown in this document.]
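Description:
TFORF2565 is a third-generation-style, self-inactivating lentiviral expression plasmid built on the pLX_TRC317 backbone, carrying the human zinc-finger gene ZNF655 (also known as VIK) as one member of a barcoded transcription factor ORF collection. In bacteria it is maintained through a high-copy ColE1/pUC-type origin and selected with ampicillin via the β-lactamase gene. An f1 origin and remnants of a lac/T7/T3 cloning region are also present in the backbone. The depositor notes that the plasmid can recombine, as is common for constructs with repeated LTRs.

The viral portion begins with an RSV promoter fused to a truncated HIV-1 5' LTR, which drives Tat-independent production of genomic RNA in packaging cells. This is followed by the Ψ packaging signal with a gag fragment and then the Rev response element. It ends in a ΔU3 3' LTR that inactivates LTR promoter activity after integration, with an SV40 polyadenylation signal downstream. Inside this frame, an SV40 early promoter/origin region drives puromycin N-acetyltransferase for selection of transduced mammalian cells. A cPPT/CTS element then precedes the EF-1α promoter, which drives constitutive expression of the ZNF655 ORF, and a WPRE downstream enhances transcript stability and expression.

The annotated ZNF655 match spans less than the stated 1,682 bp insert. The remainder presumably includes the unique 24-bp barcode described for this collection, although the barcode is not annotated in the feature table. The construct is intended for overexpressing ZNF655 in mammalian cells, either alone or in pooled screens, where the barcode identifies which transcription factor each cell received, as in directed differentiation studies.
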