Features (pLannotate 1.2.2; 31 found; start..end, strand, type, name):
      5..231     +  promoter       RSV promoter: Rous sarcoma virus enhancer/promoter
    232..412     +  LTR            5' LTR (truncated): truncated 5' long terminal repeat (LTR) from HIV-1
    459..584     +  misc_feature   HIV-1 Ψ: packaging signal of human immunodeficiency virus type 1
    568..931     +  CDS            HIV-1 gag (fragment): gag protein from human immunodeficiency virus 1; gag
   1077..1310    +  misc_feature   RRE: The Rev response element (RRE) of HIV-1 allows for Rev-dependent mRNA export from the nucleus to the cytoplasm.
   1687..1713    +  CDS            Rev (fragment): human immunodeficiency virus 1 (HIV-1) Rev protein; rev; enhances nuclear export of unspliced and incompletely spliced viral mRNAs
   1720..1743    +  promoter       SV40 promoter (fragment): SV40 early promoter
   1744..1815    +  promoter       SV40 promoter (fragment): SV40 enhancer and early promoter
   1839..1974    +  rep_origin     SV40 ori: SV40 origin of replication
   2020..2616    +  CDS            PuroR (fragment): puromycin N-acetyltransferase; pac from Streptomyces; confers resistance to puromycin
   2665..2782    +  misc_feature   cPPT/CTS: central polypurine tract and central termination sequence of HIV-1
   2847..2913    +  CDS            small t antigen (fragment): SV40 (simian virus 40) small t antigen
   2920..4098    +  promoter       EF-1α promoter: strong constitutive promoter for human elongation factor EF-1α
   4115..5452    +  CDS            ZNF655 (fragment): ZN655_HUMAN - Also known as VIK. Experimental evidence at protein level: Swiss-Prot protein existence level 1. May be involved in transcriptional regulation. From Homo sapiens (Human).
   5708..5761    +  promoter       U6 promoter (fragment): RNA polymerase III promoter for human U6 snRNA
   5803..6391    +  misc_feature   WPRE: woodchuck hepatitis virus posttranscriptional regulatory element
   6442..6461    +  misc_feature   cPPT/CTS (fragment): central polypurine tract and central termination sequence of HIV-1
   6463..6696    +  LTR            3' LTR (ΔU3): self-inactivating 3' long terminal repeat (LTR) from HIV-1
   6774..6895    +  polyA_signal   SV40 poly(A) signal: SV40 polyadenylation signal
   6935..7070    +  rep_origin     SV40 ori: SV40 origin of replication
   7091..7109    -  promoter       T7 promoter: promoter for bacteriophage T7 RNA polymerase
   7117..7272    +  CDS            lacZα (fragment): LacZα fragment of β-galactosidase; lacZ fragment
   7277..7705    +  rep_origin     f1 ori (sequence partly withheld): f1 bacteriophage origin of replication; arrow indicates direction of (+) strand synthesis
   7758..7862    +  promoter       AmpR promoter: bla
   7863..8723    +  CDS            AmpR: β-lactamase; bla; confers resistance to ampicillin, carbenicillin, and related antibiotics
   8894..9482    +  rep_origin     ori: high-copy-number ColE1/pMB1/pBR322/pUC origin of replication
   9665..9757    +  CDS            lacI (fragment): lac repressor; lacI; The lac repressor binds to the lac operator to inhibit transcription in E. coli. This inhibition can be relieved by adding lactose or isopropyl-β-D-thiogalactopyranoside (IPTG).
   9770..9791    +  protein_bind   CAP binding site: CAP binding activates transcription in the presence of cAMP. E. coli catabolite activator protein
   9806..9836    +  promoter       lac promoter: promoter for the E. coli lac operon
   9844..9860    +  protein_bind   lac operator: The lac repressor binds to the lac operator to inhibit transcription in E. coli. This inhibition can be relieved by adding lactose or isopropyl-β-D-thiogalactopyranoside (IPTG). lac repressor encoded by lacI
   9905..9923    +  promoter       T3 promoter: promoter for bacteriophage T3 RNA polymerase
>Addgene plasmid #144131 | TFORF2565 | addgene full sequence | sequence record 396205 | Addgene NGS Result
TTAATGTAGTCTTATGCAATACTCTTGTAGTCTTGCAACATGGTAACGATGAGTTAGCAACATGCCTTAC
AAGGAGAGAAAAAGCACCGTGCATGCCGATTGGTGGAAGTAAGGTGGTACGATCGTGCCTTATTAGGAAG
GCAACAGACGGGTCTGACATGGATTGGACGAACCACTGAATTGCCGCATTGCAGAGATATTGTATTTAAG
TGCCTAGCTCGATACATAAACGGGTCTCTCTGGTTAGACCAGATCTGAGCCTGGGAGCTCTCTGGCTAAC
TAGGGAACCCACTGCTTAAGCCTCAATAAAGCTTGCCTTGAGTGCTTCAAGTAGTGTGTGCCCGTCTGTT
GTGTGACTCTGGTAACTAGAGATCCCTCAGACCCTTTTAGTCAGTGTGGAAAATCTCTAGCAGTGGCGCC
CGAACAGGGACTTGAAAGCGAAAGGGAAACCAGAGGAGCTCTCTCGACGCAGGACTCGGCTTGCTGAAGC
GCGCACGGCAAGAGGCGAGGGGCGGCGACTGGTGAGTACGCCAAAAATTTTGACTAGCGGAGGCTAGAAG
GAGAGAGATGGGTGCGAGAGCGTCAGTATTAAGCGGGGGAGAATTAGATCGCGATGGGAAAAAATTCGGT
TAAGGCCAGGGGGAAAGAAAAAATATAAATTAAAACATATAGTATGGGCAAGCAGGGAGCTAGAACGATT
CGCAGTTAATCCTGGCCTGTTAGAAACATCAGAAGGCTGTAGACAAATACTGGGACAGCTACAACCATCC
CTTCAGACAGGATCAGAAGAACTTAGATCATTATATAATACAGTAGCAACCCTCTATTGTGTGCATCAAA
GGATAGAGATAAAAGACACCAAGGAAGCTTTAGACAAGATAGAGGAAGAGCAAAACAAAAGTAAGACCAC
CGCACAGCAAGCGGCCGCTGATCTTCAGACCTGGAGGAGGAGATATGAGGGACAATTGGAGAAGTGAATT
ATATAAATATAAAGTAGTAAAAATTGAACCATTAGGAGTAGCACCCACCAAGGCAAAGAGAAGAGTGGTG
CAGAGAGAAAAAAGAGCAGTGGGAATAGGAGCTTTGTTCCTTGGGTTCTTGGGAGCAGCAGGAAGCACTA
TGGGCGCAGCGTCAATGACGCTGACGGTACAGGCCAGACAATTATTGTCTGGTATAGTGCAGCAGCAGAA
CAATTTGCTGAGGGCTATTGAGGCGCAACAGCATCTGTTGCAACTCACAGTCTGGGGCATCAAGCAGCTC
CAGGCAAGAATCCTGGCTGTGGAAAGATACCTAAAGGATCAACAGCTCCTGGGGATTTGGGGTTGCTCTG
GAAAACTCATTTGCACCACTGCTGTGCCTTGGAATGCTAGTTGGAGTAATAAATCTCTGGAACAGATTTG
GAATCACACGACCTGGATGGAGTGGGACAGAGAAATTAACAATTACACAAGCTTAATACACTCCTTAATT
GAAGAATCGCAAAACCAGCAAGAAAAGAATGAACAAGAATTATTGGAATTAGATAAATGGGCAAGTTTGT
GGAATTGGTTTAACATAACAAATTGGCTGTGGTATATAAAATTATTCATAATGATAGTAGGAGGCTTGGT
AGGTTTAAGAATAGTTTTTGCTGTACTTTCTATAGTGAATAGAGTTAGGCAGGGATATTCACCATTATCG
TTTCAGACCCACCTCCCAACCCCGAGGGGACCCATGCATTGCATCTCAATTAGTCAGCAACCAGGTGTGG
AAAGTCCCCAGGCTCCCCAGCAGGCAGAAGTATGCAAAGCATGCGTCTCAATTAGTCAGCAACCATAGTC
CCGCCCCTAACTCCGCCCATCCCGCCCCTAACTCCGCCCAGTTCCGCCCATTCTCCGCCCCATGGCTGAC
TAATTTTTTTTATTTATGCAGAGGCCGAGGCCGCCTCGGCCTCTGAGCTATTCCAGAAGTAGTGAGGAGG
CTTTTTTGGAGGCCTAGGCTTTTGCAAAAAGCTTTCTAGAGGTACCACCGGAGCTTACCATGACCGAGTA
CAAGCCCACGGTGCGCCTCGCCACCCGCGACGACGTCCCCAGGGCCGTACGCACCCTCGCCGCCGCGTTC
GCCGACTACCCCGCCACGCGCCACACCGTCGATCCGGACCGCCACATCGAGCGGGTCACCGAGCTGCAAG
AACTCTTCCTCACGCGCGTCGGGCTCGACATCGGCAAGGTGTGGGTCGCGGACGACGGCGCCGCCGTGGC
GGTCTGGACCACGCCGGAGAGCGTCGAAGCGGGGGCGGTGTTCGCCGAGATCGGCCCGCGCATGGCCGAG
TTGAGCGGTTCCCGGCTGGCCGCGCAGCAACAGATGGAAGGCCTCCTGGCGCCGCACCGGCCCAAGGAGC
CCGCGTGGTTCCTGGCCACCGTCGGCGTCTCGCCCGACCACCAGGGCAAGGGTCTGGGCAGCGCCGTCGT
GCTCCCCGGAGTGGAGGCGGCCGAGCGCGCCGGGGTGCCCGCCTTCCTGGAGACCTCCGCGCCCCGCAAC
CTCCCCTTCTACGAGCGGCTCGGCTTCACCGTCACCGCCGACGTCGAGGTGCCCGAAGGACCGCGCACCT
GGTGCATGACCCGCAAGCCCGGTGCCAGTTAACGAATTCTAGATCTTGAGACAAATGGCAGTATTCATCC
ACAATTTTAAAAGAAAAGGGGGGATTGGGGGGTACAGTGCAGGGGAAAGAATAGTAGACATAATAGCAAC
AGACATACAAACTAAAGAATTACAAAAACAAATTACAAAAATTCAAAATTTTCGGGTTTATTACAGGGAC
AGCAGAGATCCACTTTGGCGCCGGCTCGAGGCCTGCAGGTGCAAAGATGGATAAAGTTTTAAACAGAGAG
GAATCTTTGCAGCTAATGGACCTTCTAGGTCTTGAAAGGAGTGGGAATTGGCTCCGGTGCCCGTCAGTGG
GCAGAGCGCACATCGCCCACAGTCCCCGAGAAGTTGGGGGGAGGGGTCGGCAATTGAACCGGTGCCTAGA
GAAGGTGGCGCGGGGTAAACTGGGAAAGTGATGTCGTGTACTGGCTCCGCCTTTTTCCCGAGGGTGGGGG
AGAACCGTATATAAGTGCAGTAGTCGCCGTGAACGTTCTTTTTCGCAACGGGTTTGCCGCCAGAACACAG
GTAAGTGCCGTGTGTGGTTCCCGCGGGCCTGGCCTCTTTACGGGTTATGGCCCTTGCGTGCCTTGAATTA
CTTCCACCTGGCTGCAGTACGTGATTCTTGATCCCGAGCTTCGGGTTGGAAGTGGGTGGGAGAGTTCGAG
GCCTTGCGCTTAAGGAGCCCCTTCGCCTCGTGCTTGAGTTGAGGCCTGGCCTGGGCGCTGGGGCCGCCGC
GTGCGAATCTGGTGGCACCTTCGCGCCTGTCTCGCTGCTTTCGATAAGTCTCTAGCCATTTAAAATTTTT
GATGACCTGCTGCGACGCTTTTTTTCTGGCAAGATAGTCTTGTAAATGCGGGCCAAGATCTGCACACTGG
TATTTCGGTTTTTGGGGCCGCGGGCGGCGACGGGGCCCGTGCGTCCCAGCGCACATGTTCGGCGAGGCGG
GGCCTGCGAGCGCGGCCACCGAGAATCGGACGGGGGTAGTCTCAAGCTGGCCGGCCTGCTCTGGTGCCTG
GCCTCGCGCCGCCGTGTATCGCCCCGCCCTGGGCGGCAAGGCTGGCCCGGTCGGCACCAGTTGCGTGAGC
GGAAAGATGGCCGCTTCCCGGCCCTGCTGCAGGGAGCTCAAAATGGAGGACGCGGCGCTCGGGAGAGCGG
GCGGGTGAGTCACCCACACAAAGGAAAAGGGCCTTTCCGTCCTCAGCCGTCGCTTCATGTGACTCCACGG
AGTACCGGGCGCCGTCCAGGCACCTCGATTAGTTCTCGAGCTTTTGGAGTACGTCGTCTTTAGGTTGGGG
GGAGGGGTTTTATGCGATGGAGTTTCCCCACACTGAGTGGGTGGAGACTGAAGTTAGGCCAGCTTGGCAC
TTGATGTAATTCTCCTTGGAATTTGCCCTTTTTGAGTTTGGATCTTGGTTCATTCTCAAGCCTCAGACAG
TGGTTCAAAGTTTTTTTCTTCCATTTCAGGTGTCGTGAGGCTAGCACCGCCACCATGGAGGAAATACCAG
CCCAGGAAGCAGCAGGGTCACCAAGGGTCCAGTTTCAGTCTTTGGAGACCCAGTCTGAGTGTCTGTCCCC
AGAGCCTCAGTTTGTGCAGGACACCGACATGGAACAGGGACTCACTGGGGGATTTCCAATTTCCAAGCCT
GATGGGATCTCCCAGCTGGAACAGGATCTACAGGTCTTTGATCTGGAAACTAAGACTAGAGAAGTCTTAA
GAGATGACTGCTCAGATGGAGAGACCAGAGAAGAGAACAAGCTGTTGATTCCTAAGCAGAAAATTTCGGA
AGAAGTGCATTCATACAAAGTGAGAGTAGGAAGACTCAAACACGATATTACCCAAGTTCCTGAGACTAGA
GAAGTGTATAAGTCTGAGGACAGATTAGAAAGACTTCAGGAAATTCTAAGGAAATTTCTGTACCTGGAGA
GAGAGTTTAGGCAAATAACAATCAGCAAGGAAACCTTCACCAGTGAGAAGAACAATGAATGTCATGAACC
CGAAAAAAGCTTCAGTCTGGACTCTACTATTGATGCAGATCAGAGAGTTCTTAGAATACAGAATACCGAT
GACAATGATAAGTATGACATGAGCTTCAACCAGAATTCAGCCTCTGGTAAACATGAACACTTAAATCTAA
CAGAGGATTTTCAGAGTAGTGAATGTAAGGAAAGCTTAATGGATCTCTCCCACCTTAATAAATGGGAGAG
CATCCCTAACACTGAGAAATCCTATAAATGTGATGTATGTGGGAAAATTTTCCATCAGAGCTCAGCCCTT
ACTAGACATCAGAGAATCCATACTAGAGAGAAGCCCTACAAATGTAAAGAATGTGAAAAGTCTTTCAGTC
AGAGCTCAAGTCTTAGTCGACATAAAAGAATACACACTAGAGAAAAACCTTACAAATGTGAAGCATCTGA
TAAATCCTGTGAAGCGTCTGATAAATCCTGTAGTCCAAGCTCAGGCATAATTCAGCATAAGAAAATTCAC
ACCAGAGCCAAATCTTACAAATGTAGCAGTTGTGAAAGAGTCTTCAGTCGTAGTGTCCACCTTACTCAAC
ATCAGAAAATTCACAAAGAGATGCCCTGTAAGTGTACTGTATGTGGCAGTGACTTCTGCCATACTTCATA
CCTACTTGAACATCAGAGGGTCCATCATGAAGAGAAAGCCTATGAGTATGATGAATATGGGTTGGCCTAT
ATTAAACAACAAGGAATTCATTTCAGAGAAAAGCCCTATACGTGTAGTGAATGTGGAAAAGACTTCAGAT
TGAATTCACATCTTATTCAGCATCAAAGAATTCACACAGGAGAGAAAGCACATGAATGTAATGAATGTGG
AAAAGCTTTCAGTCAAACCTCATGCCTTATTCAGCATCACAAAATGCATAGGAAAGAGAAATCGTATGAA
TGTAATGAGTATGAGGGCAGTTTCAGTCATAGCTCAGATCTTATCCTGCAACAAGAAGTCCTCACCAGAC
AGAAAGCCTTTGATTGTGATGTATGGGAAAAGAACTCCAGTCAGAGAGCACATCTAGTTCAACATCAGAG
CATTCATACCAAAGAGAACTCATAGTAATGAACTAGTCCGTAACTTGAAAGTATTTCGATTTCTTGGCTT
TATATATCTTGTGGAAAGGACGACCTGTTCCACGTGTCACGGCTAAAACGCGTTAAGTCGACAATCAACC
TCTGGATTACAAAATTTGTGAAAGATTGACTGGTATTCTTAACTATGTTGCTCCTTTTACGCTATGTGGA
TACGCTGCTTTAATGCCTTTGTATCATGCTATTGCTTCCCGTATGGCTTTCATTTTCTCCTCCTTGTATA
AATCCTGGTTGCTGTCTCTTTATGAGGAGTTGTGGCCCGTTGTCAGGCAACGTGGCGTGGTGTGCACTGT
GTTTGCTGACGCAACCCCCACTGGTTGGGGCATTGCCACCACCTGTCAGCTCCTTTCCGGGACTTTCGCT
TTCCCCCTCCCTATTGCCACGGCGGAACTCATCGCCGCCTGCCTTGCCCGCTGCTGGACAGGGGCTCGGC
TGTTGGGCACTGACAATTCCGTGGTGTTGTCGGGGAAATCATCGTCCTTTCCTTGGCTGCTCGCCTGTGT
TGCCACCTGGATTCTGCGCGGGACGTCCTTCTGCTACGTCCCTTCGGCCCTCAATCCAGCGGACCTTCCT
TCCCGCGGCCTGCTGCCGGCTCTGCGGCCTCTTCCGCGTCTTCGCCTTCGCCCTCAGACGAGTCGGATCT
CCCTTTGGGCCGCCTCCCCGCGTCGACTTTAAGACCAATGACTTACAAGGCAGCTGTAGATCTTAGCCAC
TTTTTAAAAGAAAAGGGGGGACTGGAAGGGCTAATTCACTCCCAACGAAGACAAGATCTGCTTTTTGCTT
GTACTGGGTCTCTCTGGTTAGACCAGATCTGAGCCTGGGAGCTCTCTGGCTAACTAGGGAACCCACTGCT
TAAGCCTCAATAAAGCTTGCCTTGAGTGCTTCAAGTAGTGTGTGCCCGTCTGTTGTGTGACTCTGGTAAC
TAGAGATCCCTCAGACCCTTTTAGTCAGTGTGGAAAATCTCTAGCAGTACGTATAGTAGTTCATGTCATC
TTATTATTCAGTATTTATAACTTGCAAAGAAATGAATATCAGAGAGTGAGAGGAACTTGTTTATTGCAGC
TTATAATGGTTACAAATAAAGCAATAGCATCACAAATTTCACAAATAAAGCATTTTTTTCACTGCATTCT
AGTTGTGGTTTGTCCAAACTCATCAATGTATCTTATCATGTCTGGCTCTAGCTATCCCGCCCCTAACTCC
GCCCATCCCGCCCCTAACTCCGCCCAGTTCCGCCCATTCTCCGCCCCATGGCTGACTAATTTTTTTTATT
TATGCAGAGGCCGAGGCCGCCTCGGCCTCTGAGCTATTCCAGAAGTAGTGAGGAGGCTTTTTTGGAGGCC
TAGGGACGTACCCAATTCGCCCTATAGTGAGTCGTATTACGCGCGCTCACTGGCCGTCGTTTTACAACGT
CGTGACTGGGAAAACCCTGGCGTTACCCAACTTAATCGCCTTGCAGCACATCCCCCTTTCGCCAGCTGGC
GTAATAGCGAAGAGGCCCGCACCGATCGCCCTTCCCAACAGTTGCGCAGCCTGAATGGCGAATGGG
[124 nt withheld, positions 7277-7400]
C
[91 nt withheld, positions 7402-7492]
A
[49 nt withheld, positions 7494-7542]
CCTTTGACGTTGGAGTCCACGTTCTTT
[37 nt withheld, positions 7570-7606]
ACCCTATCTCGGTCTATTCTTTTGATTTATAAGGGATTTTGCCGATTTCGGCCTATTGGTTAAAAAATGA
GCTGATTTAACAAAAATTTAACGCGAATTTTAACAAAATATTAACGCTTACAATTTAGGTGGCACTTTTC
GGGGAAATGTGCGCGGAACCCCTATTTGTTTATTTTTCTAAATACATTCAAATATGTATCCGCTCATGAG
ACAATAACCCTGATAAATGCTTCAATAATATTGAAAAAGGAAGAGTATGAGTATTCAACATTTCCGTGTC
GCCCTTATTCCCTTTTTTGCGGCATTTTGCCTTCCTGTTTTTGCTCACCCAGAAACGCTGGTGAAAGTAA
AAGATGCTGAAGATCAGTTGGGTGCACGAGTGGGTTACATCGAACTGGATCTCAACAGCGGTAAGATCCT
TGAGAGTTTTCGCCCCGAAGAACGTTTTCCAATGATGAGCACTTTTAAAGTTCTGCTATGTGGCGCGGTA
TTATCCCGTATTGACGCCGGGCAAGAGCAACTCGGTCGCCGCATACACTATTCTCAGAATGACTTGGTTG
AGTACTCACCAGTCACAGAAAAGCATCTTACGGATGGCATGACAGTAAGAGAATTATGCAGTGCTGCCAT
AACCATGAGTGATAACACTGCGGCCAACTTACTTCTGACAACGATCGGAGGACCGAAGGAGCTAACCGCT
TTTTTGCACAACATGGGGGATCATGTAACTCGCCTTGATCGTTGGGAACCGGAGCTGAATGAAGCCATAC
CAAACGACGAGCGTGACACCACGATGCCTGTAGCAATGGCAACAACGTTGCGCAAACTATTAACTGGCGA
ACTACTTACTCTAGCTTCCCGGCAACAATTAATAGACTGGATGGAGGCGGATAAAGTTGCAGGACCACTT
CTGCGCTCGGCCCTTCCGGCTGGCTGGTTTATTGCTGATAAATCTGGAGCCGGTGAGCGTGGGTCTCGCG
GTATCATTGCAGCACTGGGGCCAGATGGTAAGCCCTCCCGTATCGTAGTTATCTACACGACGGGGAGTCA
GGCAACTATGGATGAACGAAATAGACAGATCGCTGAGATAGGTGCCTCACTGATTAAGCATTGGTAACTG
TCAGACCAAGTTTACTCATATATACTTTAGATTGATTTAAAACTTCATTTTTAATTTAAAAGGATCTAGG
TGAAGATCCTTTTTGATAATCTCATGACCAAAATCCCTTAACGTGAGTTTTCGTTCCACTGAGCGTCAGA
CCCCGTAGAAAAGATCAAAGGATCTTCTTGAGATCCTTTTTTTCTGCGCGTAATCTGCTGCTTGCAAACA
AAAAAACCACCGCTACCAGCGGTGGTTTGTTTGCCGGATCAAGAGCTACCAACTCTTTTTCCGAAGGTAA
CTGGCTTCAGCAGAGCGCAGATACCAAATACTGTTCTTCTAGTGTAGCCGTAGTTAGGCCACCACTTCAA
GAACTCTGTAGCACCGCCTACATACCTCGCTCTGCTAATCCTGTTACCAGTGGCTGCTGCCAGTGGCGAT
AAGTCGTGTCTTACCGGGTTGGACTCAAGACGATAGTTACCGGATAAGGCGCAGCGGTCGGGCTGAACGG
GGGGTTCGTGCACACAGCCCAGCTTGGAGCGAACGACCTACACCGAACTGAGATACCTACAGCGTGAGCT
ATGAGAAAGCGCCACGCTTCCCGAAGGGAGAAAGGCGGACAGGTATCCGGTAAGCGGCAGGGTCGGAACA
GGAGAGCGCACGAGGGAGCTTCCAGGGGGAAACGCCTGGTATCTTTATAGTCCTGTCGGGTTTCGCCACC
TCTGACTTGAGCGTCGATTTTTGTGATGCTCGTCAGGGGGGCGGAGCCTATGGAAAAACGCCAGCAACGC
GGCCTTTTTACGGTTCCTGGCCTTTTGCTGGCCTTTTGCTCACATGTTCTTTCCTGCGTTATCCCCTGAT
TCTGTGGATAACCGTATTACCGCCTTTGAGTGAGCTGATACCGCTCGCCGCAGCCGAACGACCGAGCGCA
GCGAGTCAGTGAGCGAGGAAGCGGAAGAGCGCCCAATACGCAAACCGCCTCTCCCCGCGCGTTGGCCGAT
TCATTAATGCAGCTGGCACGACAGGTTTCCCGACTGGAAAGCGGGCAGTGAGCGCAACGCAATTAATGTG
AGTTAGCTCACTCATTAGGCACCCCAGGCTTTACACTTTATGCTTCCGGCTCGTATGTTGTGTGGAATTG
TGAGCGGATAACAATTTCACACAGGAAACAGCTATGACCATGATTACGCCAAGCGCGCAATTAACCCTCA
CTAAAGGGAACAAAAGCTGGAGCTGCAAGC
