>Addgene plasmid #144131 | TFORF2565 | depositor partial sequence | sequence record 284517 | Insert
ACCGCCACCATGGAGGAAATACCAGCCCAGGAAGCAGCAGGGTCACCAAGGGTCCAGTTTCAGTCTTTGG
AGACCCAGTCTGAGTGTCTGTCCCCAGAGCCTCAGTTTGTGCAGGACACCGACATGGAACAGGGACTCAC
TGGGGGATTTCCAATTTCCAAGCCTGATGGGATCTCCCAGCTGGAACAGGATCTACAGGTCTTTGATCTG
GAAACTAAGACTAGAGAAGTCTTAAGAGATGACTGCTCAGATGGAGAGACCAGAGAAGAGAACAAGCTGT
TGATTCCTAAGCAGAAAATTTCGGAAGAAGTGCATTCATACAAAGTGAGAGTAGGAAGACTCAAACACGA
TATTACCCAAGTTCCTGAGACTAGAGAAGTGTATAAGTCTGAGGACAGATTAGAAAGACTTCAGGAAATT
CTAAGGAAATTTCTGTACCTGGAGAGAGAGTTTAGGCAAATAACAATCAGCAAGGAAACCTTCACCAGTG
AGAAGAACAATGAATGTCATGAACCCGAAAAAAGCTTCAGTCTGGACTCTACTATTGATGCAGATCAGAG
AGTTCTTAGAATACAGAATACCGATGACAATGATAAGTATGACATGAGCTTCAACCAGAATTCAGCCTCT
GGTAAACATGAACACTTAAATCTAACAGAGGATTTTCAGAGTAGTGAATGTAAGGAAAGCTTAATGGATC
TCTCCCACCTTAATAAATGGGAGAGCATCCCTAACACTGAGAAATCCTATAAATGTGATGTATGTGGGAA
AATTTTCCATCAGAGCTCAGCCCTTACTAGACATCAGAGAATCCATACTAGAGAGAAGCCCTACAAATGT
AAAGAATGTGAAAAGTCTTTCAGTCAGAGCTCAAGTCTTAGTCGACATAAAAGAATACACACTAGAGAAA
AACCTTACAAATGTGAAGCATCTGATAAATCCTGTGAAGCGTCTGATAAATCCTGTAGTCCAAGCTCAGG
CATAATTCAGCATAAGAAAATTCACACCAGAGCCAAATCTTACAAATGTAGCAGTTGTGAAAGAGTCTTC
AGTCGTAGTGTCCACCTTACTCAACATCAGAAAATTCACAAAGAGATGCCCTGTAAGTGTACTGTATGTG
GCAGTGACTTCTGCCATACTTCATACCTACTTGAACATCAGAGGGTCCATCATGAAGAGAAAGCCTATGA
GTATGATGAATATGGGTTGGCCTATATTAAACAACAAGGAATTCATTTCAGAGAAAAGCCCTATACGTGT
AGTGAATGTGGAAAAGACTTCAGATTGAATTCACATCTTATTCAGCATCAAAGAATTCACACAGGAGAGA
AAGCACATGAATGTAATGAATGTGGAAAAGCTTTCAGTCAAACCTCATGCCTTATTCAGCATCACAAAAT
GCATAGGAAAGAGAAATCGTATGAATGTAATGAGTATGAGGGCAGTTTCAGTCATAGCTCAGATCTTATC
CTGCAACAAGAAGTCCTCACCAGACAGAAAGCCTTTGATTGTGATGTATGGGAAAAGAACTCCAGTCAGA
GAGCACATCTAGTTCAACATCAGAGCATTCATACCAAAGAGAACTCATAGTAATGAACTAGTCCGTAACT
TGAAAGTATTTCGATTTCTTGGCTTTATATATCTTGTGGAAAGGACGACCTGTTCCACGTGTCACGGCTA
AA
