>Addgene plasmid #144131 | TFORF2565 | depositor partial sequence | sequence record 284518 | Barcode
CCTGTTCCACGTGTCACGGCTAAA
